Addgene plasmid #90364: pLminP_Luc2P_RE22
Purpose: STAT6 - Stat6 gene reporter
Depositing lab: Ramnik Xavier. Depositing organization: Broad Institute. Publication: Simultaneous Pathway Activity Inference and Gene Expression Analysis Using RNA Sequencing. O'Connell DJ, Kolde R, Sooknah M, Graham DB, Sundberg TB, Latorre IJ, Mikkelsen TS, Xavier RJ. Cell Syst. 2016 May 25;2(5):323-34. doi: 10.1016/j.cels.2016.04.011. Epub 2016 May 19. PubMed 27211859.
Backbone
  Vector backbone: pLenti7.3
  Backbone manufacturer: Thermo Fisher
  Backbone size w/o insert (bp): 7251
  Total vector size (bp): 9293
  Vector type: Lentiviral
  Selectable markers: eGFP
Growth in bacteria
  Bacterial resistance: Ampicillin, 100 μg/mL
  Growth temperature: 37°C
  Growth strain: NEB Stable
  Copy number: High Copy
Gene/Insert
  Gene/Insert name: Firefly luciferase (alt name: Luc2P)
  Species: P. pyralis
  Insert size (bp): 1776
  Promoter: STAT6
  Cloning method: Gibson Cloning
  Sequencing primers: 5′ GGTACAGTGCAGGGGAAAGA
Resource information
  A portion of this plasmid was derived from a plasmid made by: pGL4.29 reporter vector (Promega)
Terms and licenses: Academic/Nonprofit Terms; Industry Terms: Not Available to Industry
How to cite: pLminP_Luc2P_RE22 was a gift from Ramnik Xavier (Addgene plasmid # 90364 ; http://n2t.net/addgene:90364 ; RRID:Addgene_90364)
