[The description below was written by a language model from this plasmid's Addgene catalogue record and pLannotate feature annotations shown in this document.]
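Description:
pLminP_Luc2P_RE22 is a third-generation-style, self-inactivating lentiviral reporter plasmid built on the pLenti7.3 backbone and designed to read out STAT6 transcriptional activity in mammalian cells. In bacteria it is maintained through a high-copy ColE1/pUC-type origin and selected with ampicillin via the β-lactamase gene. An f1 origin and remnants of a lac/T7/T3 cloning region are also present in the backbone. The viral portion comprises an RSV promoter driving a truncated HIV-1 5' LTR, the Ψ packaging signal with a gag fragment, the Rev response element, the cPPT/CTS, and a ΔU3 3' LTR followed by an SV40 polyadenylation signal and SV40 origin. These elements allow genomic RNA to be packaged when helper functions are supplied in trans. After integration, the provirus lacks LTR promoter activity.

The payload is a firefly luciferase cassette, with part of the plasmid derived from the Promega pGL4.29 reporter vector. The synthetic luc2 coding sequence is fused to an hPEST degradation sequence (Luc2P), which shortens the protein's half-life so that the signal tracks changes in transcription more closely. Expression comes from a minimal TATA-box promoter with low basal activity. The record lists the promoter as STAT6, implying that STAT6 response elements lie upstream of minP, although the feature table does not annotate them separately. A WPRE follows the reporter to enhance transcript expression. A separate SV40 enhancer/early promoter drives Emerald GFP, which serves as a constitutive marker for identifying or sorting transduced cells. The associated publication concerns simultaneous inference of pathway activity and gene expression analysis using RNA sequencing, and the "RE22" name suggests this construct is one of a series of response-element reporters.
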