Features (pLannotate 1.2.2; 28 found; start..end, strand, type, name):
      3..229     +  promoter       RSV promoter: Rous sarcoma virus enhancer/promoter
    230..410     +  LTR            5' LTR (truncated): truncated 5' long terminal repeat (LTR) from HIV-1
    457..582     +  misc_feature   HIV-1 Ψ: packaging signal of human immunodeficiency virus type 1
    566..929     +  CDS            HIV-1 gag (fragment): gag protein from human immunodeficiency virus 1; gag
   1075..1308    +  misc_feature   RRE: The Rev response element (RRE) of HIV-1 allows for Rev-dependent mRNA export from the nucleus to the cytoplasm.
   1685..1785    +  CDS            Rev (fragment): human immunodeficiency virus 1 (HIV-1) Rev protein; rev; enhances nuclear export of unspliced and incompletely spliced viral mRNAs
   1804..1921    +  misc_feature   cPPT/CTS: central polypurine tract and central termination sequence of HIV-1
   2108..2139    +  promoter       minP: minimal TATA-box promoter with low basal activity
   2172..3821    +  CDS            luciferase: firefly luciferase synthetic luc2 version of the luciferase gene
   3825..3944    +  CDS            hPEST: PEST degradation sequence from mouse ornithine decarboxylase human codon-optimized
   4036..4624    +  misc_feature   WPRE: woodchuck hepatitis virus posttranscriptional regulatory element
   4639..4955    +  promoter       SV40 promoter: SV40 enhancer and early promoter
   5006..5725    +  CDS            EmGFP: Emerald GFP mammalian codon-optimized
   5724..5795    +  CDS            nef (fragment): NEF_HV1Z2 - Experimental evidence at protein level: Swiss-Prot protein existence level 1. Extracellular Nef protein targets CD4(+) T-lymphocytes for apoptosis by interacting with CXCR4 surface receptors. From Human immunodeficiency virus type 1 group M subtype D (isolate Z2/CDC-Z34) (HIV-1).
   5797..6030    +  LTR            3' LTR (ΔU3): self-inactivating 3' long terminal repeat (LTR) from HIV-1
   6102..6223    +  polyA_signal   SV40 poly(A) signal: SV40 polyadenylation signal
   6263..6398    +  rep_origin     SV40 ori: SV40 origin of replication
   6419..6437    -  promoter       T7 promoter: promoter for bacteriophage T7 RNA polymerase
   6445..6600    +  CDS            lacZα (fragment): LacZα fragment of β-galactosidase; lacZ fragment
   6605..7033    +  rep_origin     f1 ori (sequence partly withheld): f1 bacteriophage origin of replication; arrow indicates direction of (+) strand synthesis
   7086..7190    +  promoter       AmpR promoter: bla
   7191..8051    +  CDS            AmpR: β-lactamase; bla; confers resistance to ampicillin, carbenicillin, and related antibiotics
   8222..8810    +  rep_origin     ori: high-copy-number ColE1/pMB1/pBR322/pUC origin of replication
   8993..9085    +  CDS            lacI (fragment): lac repressor; lacI; The lac repressor binds to the lac operator to inhibit transcription in E. coli. This inhibition can be relieved by adding lactose or isopropyl-β-D-thiogalactopyranoside (IPTG).
   9098..9119    +  protein_bind   CAP binding site: CAP binding activates transcription in the presence of cAMP. E. coli catabolite activator protein
   9134..9164    +  promoter       lac promoter: promoter for the E. coli lac operon
   9172..9188    +  protein_bind   lac operator: The lac repressor binds to the lac operator to inhibit transcription in E. coli. This inhibition can be relieved by adding lactose or isopropyl-β-D-thiogalactopyranoside (IPTG). lac repressor encoded by lacI
   9233..9251    +  promoter       T3 promoter: promoter for bacteriophage T3 RNA polymerase
>Addgene plasmid #90364 | pLminP_Luc2P_RE22 | addgene full sequence | sequence record 369895 | Addgene NGS Result
AATGTAGTCTTATGCAATACTCTTGTAGTCTTGCAACATGGTAACGATGAGTTAGCAACATGCCTTACAA
GGAGAGAAAAAGCACCGTGCATGCCGATTGGTGGAAGTAAGGTGGTACGATCGTGCCTTATTAGGAAGGC
AACAGACGGGTCTGACATGGATTGGACGAACCACTGAATTGCCGCATTGCAGAGATATTGTATTTAAGTG
CCTAGCTCGATACATAAACGGGTCTCTCTGGTTAGACCAGATCTGAGCCTGGGAGCTCTCTGGCTAACTA
GGGAACCCACTGCTTAAGCCTCAATAAAGCTTGCCTTGAGTGCTTCAAGTAGTGTGTGCCCGTCTGTTGT
GTGACTCTGGTAACTAGAGATCCCTCAGACCCTTTTAGTCAGTGTGGAAAATCTCTAGCAGTGGCGCCCG
AACAGGGACTTGAAAGCGAAAGGGAAACCAGAGGAGCTCTCTCGACGCAGGACTCGGCTTGCTGAAGCGC
GCACGGCAAGAGGCGAGGGGCGGCGACTGGTGAGTACGCCAAAAATTTTGACTAGCGGAGGCTAGAAGGA
GAGAGATGGGTGCGAGAGCGTCAGTATTAAGCGGGGGAGAATTAGATCGCGATGGGAAAAAATTCGGTTA
AGGCCAGGGGGAAAGAAAAAATATAAATTAAAACATATAGTATGGGCAAGCAGGGAGCTAGAACGATTCG
CAGTTAATCCTGGCCTGTTAGAAACATCAGAAGGCTGTAGACAAATACTGGGACAGCTACAACCATCCCT
TCAGACAGGATCAGAAGAACTTAGATCATTATATAATACAGTAGCAACCCTCTATTGTGTGCATCAAAGG
ATAGAGATAAAAGACACCAAGGAAGCTTTAGACAAGATAGAGGAAGAGCAAAACAAAAGTAAGACCACCG
CACAGCAAGCGGCCGCTGATCTTCAGACCTGGAGGAGGAGATATGAGGGACAATTGGAGAAGTGAATTAT
ATAAATATAAAGTAGTAAAAATTGAACCATTAGGAGTAGCACCCACCAAGGCAAAGAGAAGAGTGGTGCA
GAGAGAAAAAAGAGCAGTGGGAATAGGAGCTTTGTTCCTTGGGTTCTTGGGAGCAGCAGGAAGCACTATG
GGCGCAGCGTCAATGACGCTGACGGTACAGGCCAGACAATTATTGTCTGGTATAGTGCAGCAGCAGAACA
ATTTGCTGAGGGCTATTGAGGCGCAACAGCATCTGTTGCAACTCACAGTCTGGGGCATCAAGCAGCTCCA
GGCAAGAATCCTGGCTGTGGAAAGATACCTAAAGGATCAACAGCTCCTGGGGATTTGGGGTTGCTCTGGA
AAACTCATTTGCACCACTGCTGTGCCTTGGAATGCTAGTTGGAGTAATAAATCTCTGGAACAGATTTGGA
ATCACACGACCTGGATGGAGTGGGACAGAGAAATTAACAATTACACAAGCTTAATACACTCCTTAATTGA
AGAATCGCAAAACCAGCAAGAAAAGAATGAACAAGAATTATTGGAATTAGATAAATGGGCAAGTTTGTGG
AATTGGTTTAACATAACAAATTGGCTGTGGTATATAAAATTATTCATAATGATAGTAGGAGGCTTGGTAG
GTTTAAGAATAGTTTTTGCTGTACTTTCTATAGTGAATAGAGTTAGGCAGGGATATTCACCATTATCGTT
TCAGACCCACCTCCCAACCCCGAGGGGACCCGACAGGCCCGAAGGAATAGAAGAAGAAGGTGGAGAGAGA
GACAGAGACAGATCCATTCGATTAGTGAACGGATCTCGACGGTATCGGTTAACTTTTAAAAGAAAAGGGG
GGATTGGGGGGTACAGTGCAGGGGAAAGAATAGTAGACATAATAGCAACAGACATACAAACTAAAGAATT
ACAAAAACAAATTACAAAAATTCAAAATTTTATCGATCGCACCAGCGTGTGGATCGCTGTTGCTCAATCG
ACTTCCCAAGAACAGGCTGTTGCTCAATCGACTTCCCAAGAACAGGCTGTTGCTCAATCGACTTCCCAAG
AACAGGCTGTTGCTCAATCGACTTCCCAAGAACAGGATCCGAGAACAGATCTGGCCTCGGCGGCCAAGCT
TAGACACTAGAGGGTATATAATGGAAGCTCGACTTCCAGCTTGGCAATCCGGTACTGTTGGTAAAGCCAC
CATGGAAGATGCCAAAAACATTAAGAAGGGCCCAGCGCCATTCTACCCACTCGAAGACGGGACCGCCGGC
GAGCAGCTGCACAAAGCCATGAAGCGCTACGCCCTGGTGCCCGGCACCATCGCCTTTACCGACGCACATA
TCGAGGTGGACATTACCTACGCCGAGTACTTCGAGATGAGCGTTCGGCTGGCAGAAGCTATGAAGCGCTA
TGGGCTGAATACAAACCATCGGATCGTGGTGTGCAGCGAGAATAGCTTGCAGTTCTTCATGCCCGTGTTG
GGTGCCCTGTTCATCGGTGTGGCTGTGGCCCCAGCTAACGACATCTACAACGAGCGCGAGCTGCTGAACA
GCATGGGCATCAGCCAGCCCACCGTCGTATTCGTGAGCAAGAAAGGGCTGCAAAAGATCCTCAACGTGCA
AAAGAAGCTACCGATCATACAAAAGATCATCATCATGGATAGCAAGACCGACTACCAGGGCTTCCAAAGC
ATGTACACCTTCGTGACTTCCCATTTGCCACCCGGCTTCAACGAGTACGACTTCGTGCCCGAGAGCTTCG
ACCGGGACAAAACCATCGCCCTGATCATGAACAGTAGTGGCAGTACCGGATTGCCCAAGGGCGTAGCCCT
ACCGCACCGCACCGCTTGTGTCCGATTCAGTCATGCCCGCGACCCCATCTTCGGCAACCAGATCATCCCC
GACACCGCTATCCTCAGCGTGGTGCCATTTCACCACGGCTTCGGCATGTTCACCACGCTGGGCTACTTGA
TCTGCGGCTTTCGGGTCGTGCTCATGTACCGCTTCGAGGAGGAGCTATTCTTGCGCAGCTTGCAAGACTA
TAAGATTCAATCTGCCCTGCTGGTGCCCACACTATTTAGCTTCTTCGCTAAGAGCACTCTCATCGACAAG
TACGACCTAAGCAACTTGCACGAGATCGCCAGCGGCGGGGCGCCGCTCAGCAAGGAGGTAGGTGAGGCCG
TGGCCAAACGCTTCCACCTACCAGGCATCCGCCAGGGCTACGGCCTGACAGAAACAACCAGCGCCATTCT
GATCACCCCCGAAGGGGACGACAAGCCTGGCGCAGTAGGCAAGGTGGTGCCCTTCTTCGAGGCTAAGGTG
GTGGACTTGGACACCGGTAAGACACTGGGTGTGAACCAGCGCGGCGAGCTGTGCGTCCGTGGCCCCATGA
TCATGAGCGGCTACGTTAACAACCCCGAGGCTACAAACGCTCTCATCGACAAGGACGGCTGGCTGCACAG
CGGCGACATCGCCTACTGGGACGAGGACGAGCACTTCTTCATCGTGGACCGGCTGAAGAGCCTGATCAAA
TACAAGGGCTACCAGGTAGCCCCAGCCGAACTGGAGAGCATCCTGCTGCAACACCCCAACATCTTCGACG
CCGGGGTCGCCGGCCTGCCCGACGACGATGCCGGCGAGCTGCCCGCCGCAGTCGTCGTGCTGGAACACGG
TAAAACCATGACCGAGAAGGAGATCGTGGACTATGTGGCCAGCCAGGTTACAACCGCCAAGAAGCTGCGC
GGTGGTGTTGTGTTCGTGGACGAGGTGCCTAAAGGACTGACCGGCAAGTTGGACGCCCGCAAGATCCGCG
AGATTCTCATTAAGGCCAAGAAGGGCGGCAAGATCGCCGTGAATTCTCACGGCTTCCCTCCCGAGGTGGA
GGAGCAGGCCGCCGGCACCCTGCCCATGAGCTGCGCCCAGGAGAGCGGCATGGATAGACACCCTGCTGCT
TGCGCCAGCGCCAGGATCAACGTCTAAGGCCGCGACTCTAGAACGCGTCACTGCGGCTATATGTATAAGT
GGTTCGACTACAGACATCAGCGCGTACCGGTTAGTAATGATCGACAATCAACCTCTGGATTACAAAATTT
GTGAAAGATTGACTGGTATTCTTAACTATGTTGCTCCTTTTACGCTATGTGGATACGCTGCTTTAATGCC
TTTGTATCATGCTATTGCTTCCCGTATGGCTTTCATTTTCTCCTCCTTGTATAAATCCTGGTTGCTGTCT
CTTTATGAGGAGTTGTGGCCCGTTGTCAGGCAACGTGGCGTGGTGTGCACTGTGTTTGCTGACGCAACCC
CCACTGGTTGGGGCATTGCCACCACCTGTCAGCTCCTTTCCGGGACTTTCGCTTTCCCCCTCCCTATTGC
CACGGCGGAACTCATCGCCGCCTGCCTTGCCCGCTGCTGGACAGGGGCTCGGCTGTTGGGCACTGACAAT
TCCGTGGTGTTGTCGGGGAAGCTGACGTCCTTTCCATGGCTGCTCGCCTGTGTTGCCACCTGGATTCTGC
GCGGGACGTCCTTCTGCTACGTCCCTTCGGCCCTCAATCCAGCGGACCTTCCTTCCCGCGGCCTGCTGCC
GGCTCTGCGGCCTCTTCCGCGTCTTCGCCTTCGCCCTCAGACGAGTCGGATCTCCCTTTGGGCCGCCTCC
CCGCCTGGCGATGGTACCGGTGTGGAAAGTCCCCAGGCTCCCCAGCAGGCAGAAGTATGCAAAGCATGCA
TCTCAATTAGTCAGCAACCAGGTGTGGAAAGTCCCCAGGCTCCCCAGCAGGCAGAAGTATGCAAAGCATG
CATCTCAATTAGTCAGCAACCATAGTCCCGCCCCTAACTCCGCCCATCCCGCCCCTAACTCCGCCCAGTT
CCGCCCATTCTCCGCCCCATGGCTGACTAATTTTTTTTATTTATGCAGAGGCCGAGGCCGCCTCTGCCTC
TGAGCTATTCCAGAAGTAGTGAGGAGGCTTTTTTGGAGGCCTAGGCTTTTGCAAAAAGCTCCCGGGAGCT
TGTATATCCATTTTCGGATCTGATCAGCACCTAGCATGGTGAGCAAGGGCGAGGAGCTGTTCACCGGGGT
GGTGCCCATCCTGGTCGAGCTGGACGGCGACGTAAACGGCCACAAGTTCAGCGTGTCCGGCGAGGGCGAG
GGCGATGCCACCTACGGCAAGCTGACCCTGAAGTTCATCTGCACCACCGGCAAGCTGCCCGTGCCCTGGC
CCACCCTCGTGACCACCTTCACCTACGGCGTGCAGTGCTTCGCCCGCTACCCCGACCACATGAAGCAGCA
CGACTTCTTCAAGTCCGCCATGCCCGAAGGCTACGTCCAGGAGCGCACCATCTTCTTCAAGGACGACGGC
AACTACAAGACCCGCGCCGAGGTGAAGTTCGAGGGCGACACCCTGGTGAACCGCATCGAGCTGAAGGGCA
TCGACTTCAAGGAGGACGGCAACATCCTGGGGCACAAGCTGGAGTACAACTACAACAGCCACAAGGTCTA
TATCACCGCCGACAAGCAGAAGAACGGCATCAAGGTGAACTTCAAGACCCGCCACAACATCGAGGACGGC
AGCGTGCAGCTCGCCGACCACTACCAGCAGAACACCCCCATCGGCGACGGCCCCGTGCTGCTGCCCGACA
ACCACTACCTGAGCACCCAGTCCGCCCTGAGCAAAGACCCCAACGAGAAGCGCGATCACATGGTCCTGCT
GGAGTTCGTGACCGCCGCCGGGATCACTCTCGGCATGGACGAGCTGTACAAGTAAGGTACCTTTAAGACC
AATGACTTACAAGGCAGCTGTAGATCTTAGCCACTTTTTAAAAGAAAAGGGGGGACTGGAAGGGCTAATT
CACTCCCAACGAAGACAAGATCTGCTTTTTGCTTGTACTGGGTCTCTCTGGTTAGACCAGATCTGAGCCT
GGGAGCTCTCTGGCTAACTAGGGAACCCACTGCTTAAGCCTCAATAAAGCTTGCCTTGAGTGCTTCAAGT
AGTGTGTGCCCGTCTGTTGTGTGACTCTGGTAACTAGAGATCCCTCAGACCCTTTTAGTCAGTGTGGAAA
ATCTCTAGCAGTAGTAGTTCATGTCATCTTATTATTCAGTATTTATAACTTGCAAAGAAATGAATATCAG
AGAGTGAGAGGAACTTGTTTATTGCAGCTTATAATGGTTACAAATAAAGCAATAGCATCACAAATTTCAC
AAATAAAGCATTTTTTTCACTGCATTCTAGTTGTGGTTTGTCCAAACTCATCAATGTATCTTATCATGTC
TGGCTCTAGCTATCCCGCCCCTAACTCCGCCCATCCCGCCCCTAACTCCGCCCAGTTCCGCCCATTCTCC
GCCCCATGGCTGACTAATTTTTTTTATTTATGCAGAGGCCGAGGCCGCCTCGGCCTCTGAGCTATTCCAG
AAGTAGTGAGGAGGCTTTTTTGGAGGCCTAGGGACGTACCCAATTCGCCCTATAGTGAGTCGTATTACGC
GCGCTCACTGGCCGTCGTTTTACAACGTCGTGACTGGGAAAACCCTGGCGTTACCCAACTTAATCGCCTT
GCAGCACATCCCCCTTTCGCCAGCTGGCGTAATAGCGAAGAGGCCCGCACCGATCGCCCTTCCCAACAGT
TGCGCAGCCTGAATGGCGAATGGG
[124 nt withheld, positions 6605-6728]
C
[91 nt withheld, positions 6730-6820]
A
[49 nt withheld, positions 6822-6870]
CCTTTGACGTTGGAGTCCACGTTCTTT
[37 nt withheld, positions 6898-6934]
ACCCTATCTCGGTCTATTCTTTTGATTTATAAGGGATTTTGCCGATTTCGGCCTATTGGTTAAAAAATGA
GCTGATTTAACAAAAATTTAACGCGAATTTTAACAAAATATTAACGCTTACAATTTAGGTGGCACTTTTC
GGGGAAATGTGCGCGGAACCCCTATTTGTTTATTTTTCTAAATACATTCAAATATGTATCCGCTCATGAG
ACAATAACCCTGATAAATGCTTCAATAATATTGAAAAAGGAAGAGTATGAGTATTCAACATTTCCGTGTC
GCCCTTATTCCCTTTTTTGCGGCATTTTGCCTTCCTGTTTTTGCTCACCCAGAAACGCTGGTGAAAGTAA
AAGATGCTGAAGATCAGTTGGGTGCACGAGTGGGTTACATCGAACTGGATCTCAACAGCGGTAAGATCCT
TGAGAGTTTTCGCCCCGAAGAACGTTTTCCAATGATGAGCACTTTTAAAGTTCTGCTATGTGGCGCGGTA
TTATCCCGTATTGACGCCGGGCAAGAGCAACTCGGTCGCCGCATACACTATTCTCAGAATGACTTGGTTG
AGTACTCACCAGTCACAGAAAAGCATCTTACGGATGGCATGACAGTAAGAGAATTATGCAGTGCTGCCAT
AACCATGAGTGATAACACTGCGGCCAACTTACTTCTGACAACGATCGGAGGACCGAAGGAGCTAACCGCT
TTTTTGCACAACATGGGGGATCATGTAACTCGCCTTGATCGTTGGGAACCGGAGCTGAATGAAGCCATAC
CAAACGACGAGCGTGACACCACGATGCCTGTAGCAATGGCAACAACGTTGCGCAAACTATTAACTGGCGA
ACTACTTACTCTAGCTTCCCGGCAACAATTAATAGACTGGATGGAGGCGGATAAAGTTGCAGGACCACTT
CTGCGCTCGGCCCTTCCGGCTGGCTGGTTTATTGCTGATAAATCTGGAGCCGGTGAGCGTGGGTCTCGCG
GTATCATTGCAGCACTGGGGCCAGATGGTAAGCCCTCCCGTATCGTAGTTATCTACACGACGGGGAGTCA
GGCAACTATGGATGAACGAAATAGACAGATCGCTGAGATAGGTGCCTCACTGATTAAGCATTGGTAACTG
TCAGACCAAGTTTACTCATATATACTTTAGATTGATTTAAAACTTCATTTTTAATTTAAAAGGATCTAGG
TGAAGATCCTTTTTGATAATCTCATGACCAAAATCCCTTAACGTGAGTTTTCGTTCCACTGAGCGTCAGA
CCCCGTAGAAAAGATCAAAGGATCTTCTTGAGATCCTTTTTTTCTGCGCGTAATCTGCTGCTTGCAAACA
AAAAAACCACCGCTACCAGCGGTGGTTTGTTTGCCGGATCAAGAGCTACCAACTCTTTTTCCGAAGGTAA
CTGGCTTCAGCAGAGCGCAGATACCAAATACTGTTCTTCTAGTGTAGCCGTAGTTAGGCCACCACTTCAA
GAACTCTGTAGCACCGCCTACATACCTCGCTCTGCTAATCCTGTTACCAGTGGCTGCTGCCAGTGGCGAT
AAGTCGTGTCTTACCGGGTTGGACTCAAGACGATAGTTACCGGATAAGGCGCAGCGGTCGGGCTGAACGG
GGGGTTCGTGCACACAGCCCAGCTTGGAGCGAACGACCTACACCGAACTGAGATACCTACAGCGTGAGCT
ATGAGAAAGCGCCACGCTTCCCGAAGGGAGAAAGGCGGACAGGTATCCGGTAAGCGGCAGGGTCGGAACA
GGAGAGCGCACGAGGGAGCTTCCAGGGGGAAACGCCTGGTATCTTTATAGTCCTGTCGGGTTTCGCCACC
TCTGACTTGAGCGTCGATTTTTGTGATGCTCGTCAGGGGGGCGGAGCCTATGGAAAAACGCCAGCAACGC
GGCCTTTTTACGGTTCCTGGCCTTTTGCTGGCCTTTTGCTCACATGTTCTTTCCTGCGTTATCCCCTGAT
TCTGTGGATAACCGTATTACCGCCTTTGAGTGAGCTGATACCGCTCGCCGCAGCCGAACGACCGAGCGCA
GCGAGTCAGTGAGCGAGGAAGCGGAAGAGCGCCCAATACGCAAACCGCCTCTCCCCGCGCGTTGGCCGAT
TCATTAATGCAGCTGGCACGACAGGTTTCCCGACTGGAAAGCGGGCAGTGAGCGCAACGCAATTAATGTG
AGTTAGCTCACTCATTAGGCACCCCAGGCTTTACACTTTATGCTTCCGGCTCGTATGTTGTGTGGAATTG
TGAGCGGATAACAATTTCACACAGGAAACAGCTATGACCATGATTACGCCAAGCGCGCAATTAACCCTCA
CTAAAGGGAACAAAAGCTGGAGCTGCAAGCTT
